>Addgene plasmid #221820 | pdU6-2_sgRNA-d5-HT1AR | addgene full sequence | sequence record 442844 | Addgene NGS Result
GTGAGCAAAAACAGGAAGGCAAAATGCCGCAAAAAAGGGAATAAGGGCGACACGGAAATGTTGAATACTC
ATACTCTTCCTTTTTCAATATTATTGAAGCATTTATCAGGGTTATTGTCTCATGAGCGGATACATATTTG
AATGTATTTAGAAAAATAAACAAATAGGGGTTCCGCGCACATTTCCCCGAAAAGTGCCACCTG
[116 nt withheld, positions 204-319]
ACCACGTTC
[91 nt withheld, positions 329-419]
A
[49 nt withheld, positions 421-469]
CCTTTGACGTTGGAGTCCACGTTCTTT
[37 nt withheld, positions 497-533]
ACCCTATCTCGGTCTATTCTTTTGATTTATAAGGGATTTTGCCGATTTCGGCCTATTGGTTAAAAAAATG
AGCTGATTTAACAAAAATTTAACGCGAATTTTAACAAAATATTAACGCTTACAATTTCCATTCGCCATTC
AGGCTGCGCAACTGTTGGGAAGGGCGATCGGTGCGGGCCTCTTCGCTATTACGCCAGCTGGCGAAAGGGG
GATGTGCTGCAAGGCGATTAAGTTGGGTAACGCCAGGGTTTTCCCAGTCACGACGTTGTAAAACGACGGC
CAGTGAGCGCGCGTAATACGACTCACTATAGGGCGAATTGGGTACAAGCTTGGTTCGACTTGCAGCCTGA
AATACGGCACGAGTAGGAAAAGCCGAGTCAAATGCCGAATGCAGAGTCTCATTACAGCACAATCAACTCA
AGAAAAACTCGACACTTTTTTACCATTTGCACTTAAATCCTTTTTTATTCGTTATGTATACTTTTTTTGG
TCCCTAACCAAAACAAAACCAAACTCTCTTAGTCGTGCCTCTATATTTAAAACTATCAATTTATTATAGT
CAATAAATCGAACTGTGTTTTCAACAAACGAACAATAGGACACTTTGATTCTAAAGGAAATTTTGAAAAT
CTTAAGCAGAGGGTTCTTAAGACCATTTGCCAATTCTTATAATTCTCAACTGCTCTTTCCTGATGTTGAT
CATTTATATAGGTATGTTTTCCTCAATACTTCGGACCAGTCCACTACCGCAGCGTTTTAGAGCTAGAAAT
AGCAAGTTAAAATAAGGCTAGTCCGTTATCAACTTGAAAAAGTGGCACCGAGTCGGTGCGATCCATTTTT
TTGCTCACCTGTGATTGCTCCTACTCAAATACAAAAACATCAAATTTTCTGTCAATAAAGCATATTTATT
TATATTTATTTTACAGGAAAGAATTACTAGTGAGCTCCAGCTTTTGTTCCCTTTAGTGAGGGTTAATTGC
GCGCTTGGCGTAATCATGGTCATAGCTGTTTCCTGTGTGAAATTGTTATCCGCTCACAATTCCACACAAC
ATACGAGCCGGAAGCATAAAGTGTAAAGCCTGGGGTGCCTAATGAGTGAGCTAACTCACATTAATTGCGT
TGCGCTCACTGCCCGCTTTCCAGTCGGGAAACCTGTCGTGCCAGCTGCATTAATGAATCGGCCAACGCGC
GGGGAGAGGCGGTTTGCGTATTGGGCGCTCTTCCGCTTCCTCGCTCACTGACTCGCTGCGCTCGGTCGTT
CGGCTGCGGCGAGCGGTATCAGCTCACTCAAAGGCGGTAATACGGTTATCCACAGAATCAGGGGATAACG
CAGGAAAGAACATGTGAGCAAAAGGCCAGCAAAAGGCCAGGAACCGTAAAAAGGCCGCGTTGCTGGCGTT
TTTCCATAGGCTCCGCCCCCCTGACGAGCATCACAAAAATCGACGCTCAAGTCAGAGGTGGCGAAACCCG
ACAGGACTATAAAGATACCAGGCGTTTCCCCCTGGAAGCTCCCTCGTGCGCTCTCCTGTTCCGACCCTGC
CGCTTACCGGATACCTGTCCGCCTTTCTCCCTTCGGGAAGCGTGGCGCTTTCTCATAGCTCACGCTGTAG
GTATCTCAGTTCGGTGTAGGTCGTTCGCTCCAAGCTGGGCTGTGTGCACGAACCCCCCGTTCAGCCCGAC
CGCTGCGCCTTATCCGGTAACTATCGTCTTGAGTCCAACCCGGTAAGACACGACTTATCGCCACTGGCAG
CAGCCACTGGTAACAGGATTAGCAGAGCGAGGTATGTAGGCGGTGCTACAGAGTTCTTGAAGTGGTGGCC
TAACTACGGCTACACTAGAAGAACAGTATTTGGTATCTGCGCTCTGCTGAAGCCAGTTACCTTCGGAAAA
AGAGTTGGTAGCTCTTGATCCGGCAAACAAACCACCGCTGGTAGCGGTGGTTTTTTTGTTTGCAAGCAGC
AGATTACGCGCAGAAAAAAAGGATCTCAAGAAGATCCTTTGATCTTTTCTACGGGGTCTGACGCTCAGTG
GAACGAAAACTCACGTTAAGGGATTTTGGTCATGAGATTATCAAAAAGGATCTTCACCTAGATCCTTTTA
AATTAAAAATGAAGTTTTAAATCAATCTAAAGTATATATGAGTAAACTTGGTCTGACAGTTACCAATGCT
TAATCAGTGAGGCACCTATCTCAGCGATCTGTCTATTTCGTTCATCCATAGTTGCCTGACTCCCCGTCGT
GTAGATAACTACGATACGGGAGGGCTTACCATCTGGCCCCAGTGCTGCAATGATACCGCGAGACCCACGC
TCACCGGCTCCAGATTTATCAGCAATAAACCAGCCAGCCGGAAGGGCCGAGCGCAGAAGTGGTCCTGCAA
CTTTATCCGCCTCCATCCAGTCTATTAATTGTTGCCGGGAAGCTAGAGTAAGTAGTTCGCCAGTTAATAG
TTTGCGCAACGTTGTTGCCATTGCTACAGGCATCGTGGTGTCACGCTCGTCGTTTGGTATGGCTTCATTC
AGCTCCGGTTCCCAACGATCAAGGCGAGTTACATGATCCCCCATGTTGTGCAAAAAAGCGGTTAGCTCCT
TCGGTCCTCCGATCGTTGTCAGAAGTAAGTTGGCCGCAGTGTTATCACTCATGGTTATGGCAGCACTGCA
TAATTCTCTTACTGTCATGCCATCCGTAAGATGCTTTTCTGTGACTGGTGAGTACTCAACCAAGTCATTC
TGAGAATAGTGTATGCGGCGACCGAGTTGCTCTTGCCCGGCGTCAATACGGGATAATACCGCGCCACATA
GCAGAACTTTAAAAGTGCTCATCATTGGAAAACGTTCTTCGGGGCGAAAACTCTCAAGGATCTTACCGCT
GTTGAGATCCAGTTCGATGTAACCCACTCGTGCACCCAACTGATCTTCAGCATCTTTTACTTTCACCAGC
GTTTCTGG
Features (pLannotate 1.2.2; 14 found; start..end, strand, type, name):
     73..177     -  promoter       AmpR promoter: bla
    204..660     +  rep_origin     f1 ori (sequence partly withheld): f1 bacteriophage origin of replication; arrow indicates direction of (+) strand synthesis
    664..819     -  CDS            lacZα (fragment): LacZα fragment of β-galactosidase; lacZ fragment
    827..845     +  promoter       T7 promoter: promoter for bacteriophage T7 RNA polymerase
    866..1265    +  promoter       dU6-2 promoter: RNA polymerase III promoter for Drosophila U6-2 snRNA (Das et al., 1987)
   1287..1362    +  misc_RNA       gRNA scaffold: guide RNA scaffold for the Streptococcus pyogenes CRISPR/Cas9 system
   1370..1468    +  promoter       dU6-3 promoter (fragment): RNA polymerase III promoter for Drosophila U6-3 snRNA (Port et al., 2014)
   1493..1511    -  promoter       T3 promoter: promoter for bacteriophage T3 RNA polymerase
   1556..1572    -  protein_bind   lac operator: The lac repressor binds to the lac operator to inhibit transcription in E. coli. This inhibition can be relieved by adding lactose or isopropyl-β-D-thiogalactopyranoside (IPTG). lac repressor encoded by lacI
   1580..1610    -  promoter       lac promoter: promoter for the E. coli lac operon
   1625..1646    -  protein_bind   CAP binding site: CAP binding activates transcription in the presence of cAMP. E. coli catabolite activator protein
   1659..1751    -  CDS            lacI (fragment): lac repressor; lacI; The lac repressor binds to the lac operator to inhibit transcription in E. coli. This inhibition can be relieved by adding lactose or isopropyl-β-D-thiogalactopyranoside (IPTG).
   1934..2522    -  rep_origin     ori: high-copy-number ColE1/pMB1/pBR322/pUC origin of replication
   2693..72      -  CDS            AmpR (across the origin): β-lactamase; bla; confers resistance to ampicillin, carbenicillin, and related antibiotics
