[The description below was written by a language model from this plasmid's Addgene catalogue record and pLannotate feature annotations shown in this document.]
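Description:
pdU6-2_sgRNA-d5-HT1AR is a small (about 3.5 kb) CRISPR guide RNA expression plasmid for Drosophila melanogaster, catalogued as an insect expression/CRISPR vector on a backbone listed as pU6b. It is maintained in E. coli as a high-copy plasmid through a ColE1/pUC-type origin and selected with ampicillin via the β-lactamase gene. The remaining backbone elements are typical of a pBluescript-style cloning vector: an f1 phage origin, a lacZα fragment with lac promoter, operator and CAP site, and flanking T7 and T3 promoters. None of these has a role in the fly.

The payload is a single guide RNA cassette. A 20-nt spacer targeting the Drosophila serotonin receptor gene 5-HT1A (CG16720) sits in the short gap between a Pol III promoter and the Streptococcus pyogenes Cas9 gRNA scaffold, so transcription yields a complete sgRNA that directs SpCas9 to the target site. The catalogue entry names the promoter as a zebrafish U6 promoter (U6b), but the sequence annotation identifies the Drosophila U6-2 snRNA promoter, which agrees with the plasmid name and the intended host; this discrepancy should be noted. A short fragment annotated as dU6-3 promoter sequence lies just downstream of the scaffold, and its function is not stated in the record. The plasmid carries no Cas9 gene, so the nuclease must be supplied separately.

According to the stated purpose, the guide directs cleavage near the end of the 5-HT1A coding frame for editing at that position. The record does not describe a donor template or the specific modification introduced.
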