Addgene plasmid #221820: pdU6-2_sgRNA-d5-HT1AR
Purpose: Plasmid to express gRNA (gaccagtccactaccgcagc) for editing at the end of Drosophila 5-HT1AR coding frame
Depositing lab: Quentin Gaudry. Depositing organization: University of Maryland, College Park. Publication: Serotonin acts through multiple cellular targets during an olfactory critical period. Mallick A, Tan HL, Epstein JM, Gaudry Q, Dacks AM. bioRxiv [Preprint]. 2024 Apr 14:2024.04.14.589413. doi: 10.1101/2024.04.14.589413. PubMed 38645269.
Backbone
  Vector backbone: pU6b
  Vector type: Insect Expression, CRISPR
Growth in bacteria
  Bacterial resistance: Ampicillin, 100 μg/mL
  Growth temperature: 37°C
  Growth strain: DH5alpha
  Copy number: High Copy
Gene/Insert
  Gene/Insert name: d5-HT1AR gRNA
  gRNA/shRNA sequence: gaccagtccactaccgcagc
  Species: D. melanogaster (fly)
  Entrez Gene: 5-HT1A (a.k.a. Dmel_CG16720, 5-HT-dro2A, 5-HT1ADro, 5-HT[1A]Dro, 5-HT[[1ADro]], 5-HT[[1A]], 5-HT[[1A]]DRO, 5HT-R2A, 5HT-dro2A, 5HT-drp[[2A]], 5HT1A, 5HT[[1ADro]], 5htdro2a, CG16720, DRO2A, Dm5HTdro2A, Dmel\CG16720, d5-HT1A)
  Promoter: zebrafish U6 promoter (U6b)
  Cloning method: Restriction Enzyme; 5′ cloning site unknown (unknown if destroyed)
Terms and licenses: Academic/Nonprofit Terms; Industry Terms: Not Available to Industry
Depositor comments: Please visit https://doi.org/10.1101/2024.04.14.589413 for bioRxiv preprint.
How to cite: pdU6-2_sgRNA-d5-HT1AR was a gift from Quentin Gaudry (Addgene plasmid # 221820 ; http://n2t.net/addgene:221820 ; RRID:Addgene_221820)
