>Addgene plasmid #221820 | pdU6-2_sgRNA-d5-HT1AR | depositor partial sequence | sequence record 434278 | partial sequence
GTTCGACTTGCAGCCTGAAATACGGCACGAGTAGGAAAAGCCGAGTCAAATGCCGAATGCAGAGTCTCAT
TACAGCACAATCAACTCAAGAAAAACTCGACACTTTTTTACCATTTGCACTTAAATCCTTTTTTATTCGT
TATGTATACTTTTTTTGGTCCCTAACCAAAACAAAACCAAACTCTCTTAGTCGTGCCTCTATATTTAAAA
CTATCAATTTATTATAGTCAATAAATCGAACTGTGTTTTCAACAAACGAACAATAGGACACTTTGATTCT
AAAGGAAATTTTGAAAATCTTAAGCAGAGGGTTCTTAAGACCATTTGCCAATTCTTATAATTCTCAACTG
CTCTTTCCTGATGTTGATCATTTATATAGGTATGTTTTCCTCAATACTTCGGACCAGTCCACTACCGCAG
CGTTTTAGAGCTAGAAATAGCAAGTTAAAATAAGGCTAGTCCGTTATCAACTTGAAAAAGTGGCACCGAG
TCGGTGCGATCCATTTTTTTGCTCACCTGTGATTGCTCCTACTCAAATACAAAAACATCAAATTTTCTGT
CAATAAAGCATATTTATTTATATTTATTTTACAGGAAAGAATTACTAGTGAGCTCCAGCTTTTGTTCCCT
TTAGTGAGGGTTAATTGCGCGCTTGGCGTAATCATGGTCATAGCTGTTTCCTGTGTGAAATTGTTATCCG
CTCACAATTCCACACAACATACGAGCCGGAAGCATAAAGTGTAAAGCCTGGGGTGCCTAATGAGTGAGCT
AACTCACATTAATTGCGTTGCGCTCACTGCCCGCTTTCCAGTCGGGAAACCTGTCGTGCCAGCTGCATTA
ATGAATCGGCCAACGCGCGGGGAGAGGCGGTTTGCGTATTGGGCGCTCTTCCGCTTCCTCGCTCACTGAC
TCGCTGCGCTCGGTCGTTCGGCTGCGGCGAGCGGTATCAGCTCACTCAAAGGCGGTAATACGGTTATCCA
CAGAATCAGGGGATAACGCAGGAAAGAACATGTGAGCAAAAGGCCAGCAAAAGGCCAGGAACCGTAAAAA
GGCCGCGTTGCTGGCGTTTTTCCATAGGCTCCGCCCCCCTGACGAGCATCACAAAAA
